>Addgene plasmid #168485 | pCDNA3_PKA-CαN (K29,30A)-mVenus | addgene full sequence | sequence record 332538 | Addgene NGS Result
GACGGATCGGGAGATCTCCCGATCCCCTATGGTGCACTCTCAGTACAATCTGCTCTGATGCCGCATAGTT
AAGCCAGTATCTGCTCCCTGCTTGTGTGTTGGAGGTCGCTGAGTAGTGCGCGAGCAAAATTTAAGCTACA
ACAAGGCAAGGCTTGACCGACAATTGCATGAAGAATCTGCTTAGGGTTAGGCGTTTTGCGCTGCTTCGCG
ATGTACGGGCCAGATATACGCGTTGACATTGATTATTGACTAGTTATTAATAGTAATCAATTACGGGGTC
ATTAGTTCATAGCCCATATATGGAGTTCCGCGTTACATAACTTACGGTAAATGGCCCGCCTGGCTGACCG
CCCAACGACCCCCGCCCATTGACGTCAATAATGACGTATGTTCCCATAGTAACGCCAATAGGGACTTTCC
ATTGACGTCAATGGGTGGAGTATTTACGGTAAACTGCCCACTTGGCAGTACATCAAGTGTATCATATGCC
AAGTACGCCCCCTATTGACGTCAATGACGGTAAATGGCCCGCCTGGCATTATGCCCAGTACATGACCTTA
TGGGACTTTCCTACTTGGCAGTACATCTACGTATTAGTCATCGCTATTACCATGGTGATGCGGTTTTGGC
AGTACATCAATGGGCGTGGATAGCGGTTTGACTCACGGGGATTTCCAAGTCTCCACCCCATTGACGTCAA
TGGGAGTTTGTTTTGGCACCAAAATCAACGGGACTTTCCAAAATGTCGTAACAACTCCGCCCCATTGACG
CAAATGGGCGGTAGGCGTGTACGGTGGGAGGTCTATATAAGCAGAGCTCTCTGGCTAACTAGAGAACCCA
CTGCTTACTGGCTTATCGAAATTAATACGACTCACTATAGGGAGACCCAAGCTTGCGGCCGCTACCATGG
GCAACGCCGCCGCCGCCAAGAAGGGCAGCGAGCAGGAGAGCGTGAAAGAGTTCCTAGCCAAAGCCAAGGA
AGATTTCCTGGCCGCCTGGGAGACCCCTTCTCAGAATACAGCCCAGTTGGATCAGTTTGATAGAATCATC
GATTATGATGTTCCTGATTATGCAAGCTTAATGAGCAAGGGCGAGGAGCTGTTCACCGGGGTGGTGCCCA
TCCTGGTCGAGCTGGACGGCGACGTAAACGGCCACAAGTTCAGCGTGTCCGGCGAGGGCGAGGGCGATGC
CACCTACGGCAAGCTGACCCTGAAGCTGATCTGCACCACCGGCAAGCTGCCCGTGCCCTGGCCCACCCTC
GTGACCACCCTGGGCTACGGCCTGCAGTGCTTCGCCCGCTACCCCGACCACATGAAGCAGCACGACTTCT
TCAAGTCCGCCATGCCCGAAGGCTACGTCCAGGAGCGCACCATCTTCTTCAAGGACGACGGCAACTACAA
GACCCGCGCCGAGGTGAAGTTCGAGGGCGACACCCTGGTGAACCGCATCGAGCTGAAGGGCATCGACTTC
AAGGAGGACGGCAACATCCTGGGGCACAAGCTGGAGTACAACTACAACAGCCACAACGTCTATATCACCG
CCGACAAGCAGAAGAACGGCATCAAGGCCAACTTCAAGATCCGCCACAACATCGAGGACGGCGGCGTGCA
GCTCGCCGACCACTACCAGCAGAACACCCCCATCGGCGACGGCCCCGTGCTGCTGCCCGACAACCACTAC
CTGAGCTACCAGTCCAAGCTGAGCAAAGACCCCAACGAGAAGCGCGATCACATGGTCCTGCTGGAGTTCG
TGACCGCCGCCGGGATCACTCTCGGCATGGACGAGCTGTACAAGTAAGAATTCAAGGCCTCTCGAGCCTC
TAGAGGGCCCTATTCTATAGTGTCACCTAAATGCTAGAGCTCGCTGATCAGCCTCGACTGTGCCTTCTAG
TTGCCAGCCATCTGTTGTTTGCCCCTCCCCCGTGCCTTCCTTGACCCTGGAAGGTGCCACTCCCACTGTC
CTTTCCTAATAAAATGAGGAAATTGCATCGCATTGTCTGAGTAGGTGTCATTCTATTCTGGGGGGTGGGG
TGGGGCAGGACAGCAAGGGGGAGGATTGGGAAGACAATAGCAGGCATGCTGGGGATGCGGTGGGCTCTAT
GGCTTCTGAGGCGGAAAGAACCAGCTGGGGCTCTAGGGGGTATCCCC
[124 nt withheld, positions 2148-2271]
C
[91 nt withheld, positions 2273-2363]
A
[49 nt withheld, positions 2365-2413]
CCTTTGACGTTGGAGTCCACGTTCTTT
[37 nt withheld, positions 2441-2477]
ACCCTATCTCGGTCTATTCTTTTGATTTATAAGGGATTTTGCCGATTTCGGCCTATTGGTTAAAAAATGA
GCTGATTTAACAAAAATTTAACGCGAATTAATTCTGTGGAATGTGTGTCAGTTAGGGTGTGGAAAGTCCC
CAGGCTCCCCAGCAGGCAGAAGTATGCAAAGCATGCATCTCAATTAGTCAGCAACCAGGTGTGGAAAGTC
CCCAGGCTCCCCAGCAGGCAGAAGTATGCAAAGCATGCATCTCAATTAGTCAGCAACCATAGTCCCGCCC
CTAACTCCGCCCATCCCGCCCCTAACTCCGCCCAGTTCCGCCCATTCTCCGCCCCATGGCTGACTAATTT
TTTTTATTTATGCAGAGGCCGAGGCCGCCTCTGCCTCTGAGCTATTCCAGAAGTAGTGAGGAGGCTTTTT
TGGAGGCCTAGGCTTTTGCAAAAAGCTCCCGGGAGCTTGTATATCCATTTTCGGATCTGATCAAGAGACA
GGATGAGGATCGTTTCGCATGATTGAACAAGATGGATTGCACGCAGGTTCTCCGGCCGCTTGGGTGGAGA
GGCTATTCGGCTATGACTGGGCACAACAGACAATCGGCTGCTCTGATGCCGCCGTGTTCCGGCTGTCAGC
GCAGGGGCGCCCGGTTCTTTTTGTCAAGACCGACCTGTCCGGTGCCCTGAATGAACTGCAGGACGAGGCA
GCGCGGCTATCGTGGCTGGCCACGACGGGCGTTCCTTGCGCAGCTGTGCTCGACGTTGTCACTGAAGCGG
GAAGGGACTGGCTGCTATTGGGCGAAGTGCCGGGGCAGGATCTCCTGTCATCTCACCTTGCTCCTGCCGA
GAAAGTATCCATCATGGCTGATGCAATGCGGCGGCTGCATACGCTTGATCCGGCTACCTGCCCATTCGAC
CACCAAGCGAAACATCGCATCGAGCGAGCACGTACTCGGATGGAAGCCGGTCTTGTCGATCAGGATGATC
TGGACGAAGAGCATCAGGGGCTCGCGCCAGCCGAACTGTTCGCCAGGCTCAAGGCGCGCATGCCCGACGG
CGAGGATCTCGTCGTGACCCATGGCGATGCCTGCTTGCCGAATATCATGGTGGAAAATGGCCGCTTTTCT
GGATTCATCGACTGTGGCCGGCTGGGTGTGGCGGACCGCTATCAGGACATAGCGTTGGCTACCCGTGATA
TTGCTGAAGAGCTTGGCGGCGAATGGGCTGACCGCTTCCTCGTGCTTTACGGTATCGCCGCTCCCGATTC
GCAGCGCATCGCCTTCTATCGCCTTCTTGACGAGTTCTTCTGAGCGGGACTCTGGGGTTCGAAATGACCG
ACCAAGCGACGCCCAACCTGCCATCACGAGATTTCGATTCCACCGCCGCCTTCTATGAAAGGTTGGGCTT
CGGAATCGTTTTCCGGGACGCCGGCTGGATGATCCTCCAGCGCGGGGATCTCATGCTGGAGTTCTTCGCC
CACCCCAACTTGTTTATTGCAGCTTATAATGGTTACAAATAAAGCAATAGCATCACAAATTTCACAAATA
AAGCATTTTTTTCACTGCATTCTAGTTGTGGTTTGTCCAAACTCATCAATGTATCTTATCATGTCTGTAT
ACCGTCGACCTCTAGCTAGAGCTTGGCGTAATCATGGTCATAGCTGTTTCCTGTGTGAAATTGTTATCCG
CTCACAATTCCACACAACATACGAGCCGGAAGCATAAAGTGTAAAGCCTGGGGTGCCTAATGAGTGAGCT
AACTCACATTAATTGCGTTGCGCTCACTGCCCGCTTTCCAGTCGGGAAACCTGTCGTGCCAGCTGCATTA
ATGAATCGGCCAACGCGCGGGGAGAGGCGGTTTGCGTATTGGGCGCTCTTCCGCTTCCTCGCTCACTGAC
TCGCTGCGCTCGGTCGTTCGGCTGCGGCGAGCGGTATCAGCTCACTCAAAGGCGGTAATACGGTTATCCA
CAGAATCAGGGGATAACGCAGGAAAGAACATGTGAGCAAAAGGCCAGCAAAAGGCCAGGAACCGTAAAAA
GGCCGCGTTGCTGGCGTTTTTCCATAGGCTCCGCCCCCCTGACGAGCATCACAAAAATCGACGCTCAAGT
CAGAGGTGGCGAAACCCGACAGGACTATAAAGATACCAGGCGTTTCCCCCTGGAAGCTCCCTCGTGCGCT
CTCCTGTTCCGACCCTGCCGCTTACCGGATACCTGTCCGCCTTTCTCCCTTCGGGAAGCGTGGCGCTTTC
TCATAGCTCACGCTGTAGGTATCTCAGTTCGGTGTAGGTCGTTCGCTCCAAGCTGGGCTGTGTGCACGAA
CCCCCCGTTCAGCCCGACCGCTGCGCCTTATCCGGTAACTATCGTCTTGAGTCCAACCCGGTAAGACACG
ACTTATCGCCACTGGCAGCAGCCACTGGTAACAGGATTAGCAGAGCGAGGTATGTAGGCGGTGCTACAGA
GTTCTTGAAGTGGTGGCCTAACTACGGCTACACTAGAAGAACAGTATTTGGTATCTGCGCTCTGCTGAAG
CCAGTTACCTTCGGAAAAAGAGTTGGTAGCTCTTGATCCGGCAAACAAACCACCGCTGGTAGCGGTGGTT
TTTTTGTTTGCAAGCAGCAGATTACGCGCAGAAAAAAAGGATCTCAAGAAGATCCTTTGATCTTTTCTAC
GGGGTCTGACGCTCAGTGGAACGAAAACTCACGTTAAGGGATTTTGGTCATGAGATTATCAAAAAGGATC
TTCACCTAGATCCTTTTAAATTAAAAATGAAGTTTTAAATCAATCTAAAGTATATATGAGTAAACTTGGT
CTGACAGTTACCAATGCTTAATCAGTGAGGCACCTATCTCAGCGATCTGTCTATTTCGTTCATCCATAGT
TGCCTGACTCCCCGTCGTGTAGATAACTACGATACGGGAGGGCTTACCATCTGGCCCCAGTGCTGCAATG
ATACCGCGAGACCCACGCTCACCGGCTCCAGATTTATCAGCAATAAACCAGCCAGCCGGAAGGGCCGAGC
GCAGAAGTGGTCCTGCAACTTTATCCGCCTCCATCCAGTCTATTAATTGTTGCCGGGAAGCTAGAGTAAG
TAGTTCGCCAGTTAATAGTTTGCGCAACGTTGTTGCCATTGCTACAGGCATCGTGGTGTCACGCTCGTCG
TTTGGTATGGCTTCATTCAGCTCCGGTTCCCAACGATCAAGGCGAGTTACATGATCCCCCATGTTGTGCA
AAAAAGCGGTTAGCTCCTTCGGTCCTCCGATCGTTGTCAGAAGTAAGTTGGCCGCAGTGTTATCACTCAT
GGTTATGGCAGCACTGCATAATTCTCTTACTGTCATGCCATCCGTAAGATGCTTTTCTGTGACTGGTGAG
TACTCAACCAAGTCATTCTGAGAATAGTGTATGCGGCGACCGAGTTGCTCTTGCCCGGCGTCAATACGGG
ATAATACCGCGCCACATAGCAGAACTTTAAAAGTGCTCATCATTGGAAAACGTTCTTCGGGGCGAAAACT
CTCAAGGATCTTACCGCTGTTGAGATCCAGTTCAATGTAACCCACTCGTGCACCCAACTGATCTTCAGCA
TCTTTTACTTTCACCAGCGTTTCTGGGTGAGCAAAAACAGGAAGGCAAAATGCCGCAAAAAAGGGAATAA
GGGCGACACGGAAATGTTGAATACTCATACTCTTCCTTTTTCAATATTATTGAAGCATTTATCAGGGTTA
TTGTCTCATGAGCGGATACATATTTGAATGTATTTAGAAAAATAAACAAATAGGGGTTCCGCGCACATTT
CCCCGAAAAGTGCCACCTGACGTC
Features (pLannotate 1.2.2; 22 found; start..end, strand, type, name):
     28..80      -  misc_feature   bom (fragment): basis of mobility region from pBR322
    235..614     +  enhancer       CMV enhancer: human cytomegalovirus immediate early enhancer
    615..818     +  promoter       CMV promoter: human cytomegalovirus (CMV) immediate early promoter
    814..847     +  LTR            5' LTR (truncated) (fragment): truncated 5' long terminal repeat (LTR) from HIV-1
    863..881     +  promoter       T7 promoter: promoter for bacteriophage T7 RNA polymerase
    907..1047    +  CDS            Prkaca (fragment): KAPCA_MOUSE - Also known as Pkaca. Experimental evidence at protein level: Swiss-Prot protein existence level 1. [Isoform 2]: Phosphorylates and activates ABL1 in sperm flagellum to promote spermatozoa capacitation. From Mus musculus (Mouse).
   1082..1797    +  CDS            mVenus (fragment): Venus YFP with monomerizing A206K mutation (Nagai et al., 2002; Kremers et al., 2006) mammalian codon-optimized
   1834..1852    -  promoter       SP6 promoter: promoter for bacteriophage SP6 RNA polymerase
   1878..2102    +  polyA_signal   bGH poly(A) signal: bovine growth hormone polyadenylation signal
   2106..2127    +  promoter       SV40 promoter (fragment): SV40 enhancer and early promoter
   2148..2576    +  rep_origin     f1 ori (sequence partly withheld): f1 bacteriophage origin of replication; arrow indicates direction of (+) strand synthesis
   2590..2919    +  promoter       SV40 promoter: SV40 enhancer and early promoter
   2986..3777    +  CDS            neo: KKA2_KLEPN - Also known as kan, nptII. Experimental evidence at protein level: Swiss-Prot protein existence level 1. Resistance to kanamycin, neomycin, paromomycin, ribostamycin, butirosin and gentamicin B. From Klebsiella pneumoniae.
   3801..3959    +  CDS            ble (fragment): BLE_KLEPN - Experimental evidence at protein level: Swiss-Prot protein existence level 1. Binding protein with a strong affinity to the bleomycin family of antibiotics. Binds to CL990; an antimitotic-antibiotic compound. From Klebsiella pneumoniae.
   3954..4075    +  polyA_signal   SV40 poly(A) signal: SV40 polyadenylation signal
   4148..4164    -  protein_bind   lac operator: The lac repressor binds to the lac operator to inhibit transcription in E. coli. This inhibition can be relieved by adding lactose or isopropyl-β-D-thiogalactopyranoside (IPTG). lac repressor encoded by lacI
   4172..4202    -  promoter       lac promoter: promoter for the E. coli lac operon
   4217..4238    -  protein_bind   CAP binding site: CAP binding activates transcription in the presence of cAMP. E. coli catabolite activator protein
   4251..4343    -  CDS            lacI (fragment): lac repressor; lacI; The lac repressor binds to the lac operator to inhibit transcription in E. coli. This inhibition can be relieved by adding lactose or isopropyl-β-D-thiogalactopyranoside (IPTG).
   4526..5114    -  rep_origin     ori: high-copy-number ColE1/pMB1/pBR322/pUC origin of replication
   5285..6145    -  CDS            AmpR: β-lactamase; bla; confers resistance to ampicillin, carbenicillin, and related antibiotics
   6146..6250    -  promoter       AmpR promoter: bla
