[The description below was written by a language model from this plasmid's Addgene catalogue record and pLannotate feature annotations shown in this document.]
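Description:
pCDNA3_PKA-CαN (K29,30A)-mVenus is a mammalian expression plasmid of about 6.3 kb built on the pcDNA3 backbone. It is propagated in E. coli through a high-copy ColE1/pUC-type origin with ampicillin selection (β-lactamase under its own promoter), and it also carries an f1 origin. For mammalian cells, the backbone provides an SV40 early promoter driving the neomycin phosphotransferase gene with an SV40 polyadenylation signal, which in principle permits G418 selection of stable transfectants. Short annotated fragments (a bom remnant, lac promoter/operator and lacI pieces, a ble fragment, and a brief match to an HIV-1 LTR just after the CMV promoter) appear to be backbone remnants or partial similarity hits rather than functional modules.

The expression cassette uses the human cytomegalovirus immediate-early enhancer and promoter, followed by a T7 promoter, the fusion open reading frame, an antisense SP6 promoter and the bovine growth hormone polyadenylation signal. The insert encodes only the N-terminal 47 residues of the mouse PKA catalytic subunit α (Prkaca), carrying alanine substitutions at lysines 29 and 30, joined through a short linker region to monomeric Venus (the A206K yellow fluorescent protein) at the C-terminus. This leaves the N-terminus of the PKA fragment free while giving a fluorescent readout of its localisation.

The associated study concerns myristoylation-dependent association of PKA catalytic subunits with the plasma membrane in neurons. The construct therefore most plausibly serves as an imaging probe to test whether these two lysines contribute to membrane targeting of the N-terminal segment, although the record does not spell out the specific rationale for the mutations.
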