Addgene plasmid #168485: pCDNA3_PKA-CαN (K29,30A)-mVenus
Purpose: Mammalian expression of the K29,30A mutant of the N-terminal 47 residues of mouse PKA catalytic subunit α C-terminally tagged by monomeric Venus.
Depositing lab: Haining Zhong. Depositing organization: Oregon Health & Science University. Publication: Myristoylation alone is sufficient for PKA catalytic subunits to associate with the plasma membrane to regulate neuronal functions. Xiong WH, Qin M, Zhong H. Proc Natl Acad Sci U S A. 2021 Apr 13;118(15). pii: 2021658118. doi: 10.1073/pnas.2021658118. PubMed 33876760.
Backbone
  Vector backbone: pcDNA3
  Backbone size w/o insert (bp): 5400
  Vector type: Mammalian Expression
Growth in bacteria
  Bacterial resistance: Ampicillin, 100 μg/mL
  Growth temperature: 37°C
  Growth strain: DH5alpha
  Copy number: High Copy
Gene/Insert
  Gene/Insert name: the K29,30A mutant of the N-terminal 47 residues of mouse PKA catalytic subunit α C-terminally tagged by monomeric Venus
Resource information
  A portion of this plasmid was derived from a plasmid made by: G. Stan McKnight, University of Washington
Terms and licenses: Academic/Nonprofit Terms; Industry Terms: Not Available to Industry
How to cite: pCDNA3_PKA-CαN (K29,30A)-mVenus was a gift from Haining Zhong (Addgene plasmid # 168485 ; http://n2t.net/addgene:168485 ; RRID:Addgene_168485)
